>Addgene plasmid #211161 | pBiT3.1-C_PALB2:835-1186 | addgene full sequence | sequence record 425860 | Addgene NGS Result
AAGACGCGTTAATTAAGACGTCGGCAGTGAAAAAAATGCTTTATTTGTGAAATTTGTGATGCTATTGCTT
TATTTGTAACCATTATAAGCTGCAATAAACAAGTTAACAACAACAATTGCATTCATTTTATGTTTCAGGT
TCAGGGGGAGGTGTGGGAGGTTTTTTAAAGCAAGTAAAACCTCTACAAATGTGGTATGGCTGATTATGAT
CCGCGGCCGCAATACGTCGACGTTATCAGCTGACTTCGTACGAGAGCCTAGGATTATGGCGCGCCACTAG
TTATTAATAGTAATCAATTACGGGGTCATTAGTTCATAGCCCATATATGGAGTTCCGCGTTACATAACTT
ACGGTAAATGGCCCGCCTGGCTGACCGCCCAACGACCCCCGCCCATTGACGTCAATAATGACGTATGTTC
CCATAGTAACGCCAATAGGGACTTTCCATTGACGTCAATGGGTGGAGTATTTACGGTAAACTGCCCACTT
GGCAGTACATCAAGTGTATCATATGCCAAGTCCGCCCCCTATTGACGTCAATGACGGTAAATGGCCCGCC
TGGCATTATGCCCAGTACATGACCTTACGGGACTTTCCTACTTGGCAGTACATCTACGTATTAGTCATCG
CTATTACCATGGTGATGCGGTTTTGGCAGTACACCAATGGGCGTGGATAGCGGTTTGACTCACGGGGATT
TCCAAGTCTCCACCCCATTGACGTCAATGGGAGTTTGTTTTGGCACCAAAATCAACGGGACTTTCCAAAA
TGTCGTAATAACCCCGCCCCGTTGACGCAAATGGGCGGTAGGCGTGTACGGTGGGAGGTCTATATAAGCA
GAGCTGGTTTAGTGAACCGTCAGATCACTAGAATCTTTATTGCGGTAGTTTATCACAGTTAAATTGCTAA
CGCAGTCAGTGCTTCTGACACAACAGTCTCGAACTTAAGCTGCAGAAGTTGGTCGTGAGGCACTGGGCAG
GTAAGTATCAAGGTTACAAGACAGGTTTAAGGAGACCAATAGAAACTGGGCTTGTCGAGACAGAGAAGAC
TCTTGCGTTTCTGATAGGCACCTATTGGTCTTACTGACATCCACTTTGCCTTTCTCTCCACAGGTGTCCA
CTCCCAGTTCAATTACAGCTCTTAAGGCTAGAGTATTAATACGACTCACTATAGGGGCGATCGCAACAAG
CTTCGGGAAGATCTGGAGCTAGCGGCGGGGGATCCGGTGGGAATTCGACACCATGTCCGTCGAACAGACT
GAAACAGCAGAGCTTCCTGCTTCTGATAGCATAAACCCAGGCAACCTACAATTGGTTTCAGAGTTAAAGA
ATCCTTCAGGTTCCTGTTCCGTAGATGTGAGTGCCATGTTTTGGGAAAGAGCCGGTTGTAAAGAGCCATG
TATCATAACTGCTTGCGAAGATGTAGTTTCTCTTTGGAAAGCTCTGGATGCTTGGCAGTGGGAAAAACTT
TATACCTGGCACTTCGCAGAGGTTCCAGTATTACAGATAGTTCCAGTGCCTGATGTGTATAATCTCGTGT
GTGTAGCTTTGGGAAATTTGGAAATCAGAGAGATCAGGGCATTGTTTTGTTCCTCTGATGATGAAAGTGA
AAAGCAAGTACTACTGAAGTCTGGAAATATAAAAGCTGTGCTTGGCCTGACAAAGAGGAGGCTAGTTAGT
AGCAGTGGGACCCTTTCTGATCAACAAGTAGAAGTCATGACGTTTGCAGAAGATGGAGGAGGCAAAGAAA
ACCAATTTTTGATGCCCCCTGAGGAGACTATACTAACTTTTGCTGAGGTCCAAGGGATGCAAGAAGCTCT
GCTTGGTACTACTATTATGAACAACATTGTTATTTGGAATTTAAAAACTGGTCAACTCCTGAAAAAGATG
CACATTGATGATTCTTACCAAGCTTCAGTCTGTCACAAAGCCTATTCTGAAATGGGGCTTCTCTTTATTG
TCCTGAGTCATCCCTGTGCCAAAGAGAGTGAGTCGTTGCGAAGCCCTGTGTTTCAGCTCATTGTGATTAA
CCCTAAGACGACTCTCAGCGTGGGTGTGATGCTGTACTGTCTTCCTCCAGGGCAGGCTGGCAGGTTCCTG
GAAGGTGACGTGAAAGATCACTGTGCAGCAGCAATCTTGACTTCTGGAACAATTGCCATTTGGGACTTAC
TTCTCGGTCAGTGTACTGCCCTCCTCCCACCTGTCTCTGACCAACATTGGTCTTTTGTGAAATGGTCGGG
TACAGACTCTCATTTGCTGGCTGGACAAAAAGATGGAAATATATTTGTATACCACTATTCAGGCTCGAGC
GGTGGGAGCTCCGGTGTGAGCGGCTGGCGGCTGTTCAAGAAGATTAGCTAAGTTTAAACGGCCGCGACTC
TAGACTGCAGGCATGCAAGCTGATTTGGCTGCTGCCACCGCTGAGCAAGGCCGCTTCGAGCAGACATGAT
AAGATACATTGATGAGTTTGGACAAACCACAACTAGAATGCAGTGAAAAAAATGCTTTATTTGTGAAATT
TGTGATGCTATTGCTTTATTTGTAACCATTATAAGCTGCAATAAACAAGTTAACAACAACAATTGCATTC
ATTTTATGTTTCAGGTTCAGGGGGAGATGTGGGAGGTTTTTTTAAGCAAGTAAAACCTCTACAAATGTGG
TAAAATCTTAATTAAGACTTCTAATATAACTTCGTATAGCATACATTATACGAAGTTATGGTTCCACTGT
TGACAATTAATCATCGGCATAGTATATCGGCATAGTATAATACGACAAGGTGAGGAACTAAACCCAGGAG
GCAGATCATGATTGAACAAGATGGATTGCACGCAGGTTCTCCGGCCGCTTGGGTGGAGAGGCTATTCGGC
TATGACTGGGCACAACAGACAATCGGCTGCTCTGATGCCGCCGTGTTCCGGCTGTCAGCGCAGGGGCGCC
CGGTTCTTTTTGTCAAGACCGACCTGTCCGGTGCCCTGAATGAACTGCAGGACGAGGCAGCGCGGCTATC
GTGGCTGGCCACGACGGGCGTTCCTTGCGCAGCTGTGCTCGACGTTGTCACTGAAGCGGGAAGGGACTGG
CTGCTATTGGGCGAAGTGCCGGGGCAGGATCTCCTGTCATCTCACCTTGCTCCTGCCGAGAAAGTATCCA
TCATGGCTGATGCAATGCGGCGGCTGCATACGCTTGATCCGGCTACCTGCCCATTCGACCACCAAGCGAA
ACATCGCATCGAGCGAGCACGTACTCGGATGGAAGCCGGTCTTGTCGATCAGGATGATCTGGACGAAGAG
CATCAGGGGCTCGCGCCAGCCGAACTGTTCGCCAGGCTCAAGGCGCGCATGCCCGACGGCGAGGATCTCG
TCGTGACCCATGGCGATGCCTGCTTGCCGAATATCATGGTGGAAAATGGCCGCTTTTCTGGATTCATCGA
CTGTGGCCGGCTGGGTGTGGCGGACCGCTATCAGGACATAGCGTTGGCTACCCGTGATATTGCTGAAGAG
CTTGGCGGCGAATGGGCTGACCGCTTCCTCGTGCTTTACGGTATCGCCGCTCCCGATTCGCAGCGCATCG
CCTTCTATCGCCTTCTTGACGAGTTCTTCTGATTCGAAATGACCGACCAAGCGACGCCCAACCGGTATCA
GCTCACTCAAAGGCGGTAATACGGTTATCCACAGAATCAGGGGATAACGCAGGAAAGAACATGTGAGCAA
AAGGCCAGCAAAAGGCCAGGAACCGTAAAAAGGCCGCGTTGCTGGCGTTTTTCCATAGGCTCCGCCCCCC
TGACGAGCATCACAAAAATCGACGCTCAAGTCAGAGGTGGCGAAACCCGACAGGACTATAAAGATACCAG
GCGTTTCCCCCTGGAAGCTCCCTCGTGCGCTCTCCTGTTCCGACCCTGCCGCTTACCGGATACCTGTCCG
CCTTTCTCCCTTCGGGAAGCGTGGCGCTTTCTCATAGCTCACGCTGTAGGTATCTCAGTTCGGTGTAGGT
CGTTCGCTCCAAGCTGGGCTGTGTGCACGAACCCCCCGTTCAGCCCGACCGCTGCGCCTTATCCGGTAAC
TATCGTCTTGAGTCCAACCCGGTAAGACACGACTTATCGCCACTGGCAGCAGCCACTGGTAACAGGATTA
GCAGAGCGAGGTATGTAGGCGGTGCTACAGAGTTCTTGAAGTGGTGGCCTAACTACGGCTACACTAGAAG
GACAGTATTTGGTATCTGCGCTCTGCTGAAGCCAGTTACCTTCGGAAAAAGAGTTGGTAGCTCTTGATCC
GGCAAACAAACCACCGCTGGTAGCGGTGGTTTTTTTGTTTGCAAGCAGCAGATTACGCGCAGAAAAAAAG
GATTTCAAGAAGATCCTTTGATCTTTTCTACGGGGTCTGACGCTCAGTGGAACGAAAACTCACGTTAAGG
GATTTTGGTCATGAGATTATCAAAAAGGATCTTCACCTAGATCCTTTTATAGTCCGGAATCGTCACACAA
AAAACCAACACACAGATGTAATGAAAATAAAGATATTTTATTGCGGCCATCGTGATGGCTAGAGTTTAGC
CCTCCCACACATAACCAGAGGGCAGCAATTCACGAATCCCAACTGCCGTCGGCTGTCCATCACTGTCCTT
CACTATGGCTTTGATCCCAGGATGCAGATCGAGAAGCACCTGTCGGCACCGTCCGCAGGGGCTCAAGATG
CCCCTGTTCTCATTTCCGATCGCGACGATACAAGTCAGGTTGCCAGCTGCCGCAGCAGCAGCAGTGCCCA
GCACCACGAGTTCTGCACAAGGTCCCCCAGTAAAATGATATACATTGACACCAGTGAAGATGCGGCCGTC
GCTAGAGAGAGCTGCGCTGGCGACGCTGTAGTCTTCAGAGATGGGGATGCTGTTGATTGTAGCCGTTGCT
CTTTCAATGAGGGTGGATTCTTCTTGAGACAAAGGCTTGGCCATGGTGGCGCTAGTGTCAGAAGAATCGA
GCTTTTTGCAAAAGCCTAGGCCTCCAAAAAAGCCTCCTCACTACTTCTGGAATAGCTCAGAGGCCGAGGC
GGCCTCGGCCTCTGCATAAATAAAAAAAATTAGTCAGCCATGGGGCGGAGAATGGGCGGAACTGGGCGGA
GTTAGGGGCGGGATGGGCGGAGTTAGGGGCGGGACTATGGTTGCTGACTAATTGAGATGCATGCTTTGCA
TACTTCTGCCTGCTGGGGAGCCTGGGGACTTTCCACACCTGGTTGCTGACTAATTGAGATGCATGCTTTG
CATACTTCTGCCTGCTGGGGAGCCTGGGGACTTTCCACACCCTAACTGACACACATTCCACAGCTGGTTC
TTTCCGCCTCAGAAGGTACCTAACCAAGTTCCTCTTTCAGAGGTTATTTCAGGCCATGGTGCTGCGC
Features (pLannotate 1.2.2; 17 found; start..end, strand, type, name):
     24..105     -  polyA_signal   SV40 poly(A) signal: SV40 polyadenylation signal
    128..211     -  CDS            large T antigen (fragment): large T antigen from SV40 (simian virus 40)
    276..641     +  enhancer       CMV enhancer: human cytomegalovirus immediate early enhancer
    643..842     +  promoter       CMV promoter: human cytomegalovirus (CMV) immediate early promoter
    981..1113    +  intron         chimeric intron: chimera between introns from human β-globin and immunoglobulin heavy chain genes
   1157..1175    +  promoter       T7 promoter: promoter for bacteriophage T7 RNA polymerase
   1246..2301    +  CDS            PALB2 (fragment): PALB2_HUMAN - Also known as FANCN. Experimental evidence at protein level: Swiss-Prot protein existence level 1. Plays a critical role in homologous recombination repair (HRR) through its ability to recruit BRCA2 and RAD51 to DNA breaks (PubMed:16793542, PubMed:19423707, PubMed:19369211, PubMed:22941656, PubMed:24141787, PubMed:28319063). Strongly stimulates the DNA strand- invasion activity of RAD51, stabilizes the nucleoprotein filament against a disruptive BRC3-BRC4 polypeptide and helps RAD51 to overcome the suppressive effect of replication protein A (RPA) (PubMed:20871615). Functionally
   2397..2424    +  CDS            SET1 (fragment): solubility-enhancement tag derived from T7 phage gene 10B
   2450..2571    -  polyA_signal   SV40 poly(A) signal: SV40 polyadenylation signal
   2594..2662    -  CDS            large T antigen (fragment): large T antigen from SV40 (simian virus 40)
   2686..2719    +  protein_bind   loxP: Cre-mediated recombination occurs in the 8-bp core sequence (GCATACAT). Cre recombinase
   2729..2776    +  promoter       EM7 promoter: synthetic bacterial promoter&nbsp
   2808..3599    +  CDS            neo: KKA2_KLEPN - Also known as kan, nptII. Experimental evidence at protein level: Swiss-Prot protein existence level 1. Resistance to kanamycin, neomycin, paromomycin, ribostamycin, butirosin and gentamicin B. From Klebsiella pneumoniae.
   3760..4348    -  rep_origin     ori: high-copy-number ColE1/pMB1/pBR322/pUC origin of replication
   4474..4522    -  polyA_signal   poly(A) signal: synthetic polyadenylation signal
   4546..4944    -  CDS            BSD: blasticidin S deaminase; Aspergillus terreus BSD; confers resistance to blasticidin
   4975..5332    -  promoter       SV40 promoter: SV40 enhancer and early promoter
