[The description below was written by a language model from this plasmid's Addgene catalogue record and pLannotate feature annotations shown in this document.]
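Description:
pBiT3.1-C_PALB2:835-1186 is a mammalian expression plasmid built on the Promega pBiT3.1-C backbone. It produces a fragment of human PALB2 spanning residues S835 to S1186, fused at its C terminus to the HiBiT peptide through a short glycine-serine linker. The 1,056 bp wild-type insert derives from a Mammalian Gene Collection cDNA clone and was introduced by ligation-independent cloning, with the flanking EcoRI and XhoI sites retained. In the 5,387 nt sequenced record, transcription is driven by the CMV immediate-early enhancer and promoter, followed by a chimeric β-globin/immunoglobulin intron that promotes efficient mRNA processing. A T7 promoter sits just upstream of the coding region and serves as a sequencing primer site. An SV40 polyadenylation signal lies downstream of the fusion. The small "SET1" and "large T antigen" fragments in the table are probably incidental annotation matches, not functional parts.

The plasmid replicates in E. coli at high copy from a ColE1/pUC-type origin and is selected with kanamycin through the neo (nptII) gene, which is expressed from the bacterial EM7 promoter. A loxP site lies just upstream of this cassette. The catalogue lists neomycin/G418 as the mammalian selectable marker. However, the feature table shows no eukaryotic promoter annotated directly ahead of neo, and it does show a separate blasticidin S deaminase cassette driven by the SV40 early promoter with a synthetic poly(A) signal. The record does not resolve this difference.

HiBiT is a small peptide that complements the LgBiT polypeptide to reconstitute NanoLuc luciferase, giving a luminescent readout of the tagged protein's abundance. The associated study evaluated the ligandability of WD40 repeat proteins, so the construct is probably intended for cell-based assays of this PALB2 fragment, although the record does not name a specific assay.
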