Addgene plasmid #211161: pBiT3.1-C_PALB2:835-1186
Purpose: Mammalian expression of human PALB2 fragment S835 to S1186. C-terminal HiBiT tag.
Depositing lab: Cheryl Arrowsmith. Depositing organization: University of Toronto. Publication: A Target Class Ligandability Evaluation of WD40 Repeat-Containing Proteins. Ackloo S, Li F, Szewczyk M, Seitova A, Loppnau P, Zeng H, Xu J, Ahmad S, Arnautova YA, Baghaie AJ, Beldar S, Bolotokova A, Centrella PA, Chau I, Clark MA, Cuozzo JW, Dehghani-Tafti S, Disch JS, Dong A, Dumas A, Feng JA, Ghiabi P, Gibson E, Gilmer J, Goldman B, Green SR, Guie MA, Guilinger JP, Harms N, Herasymenko O, Houliston S, Hutchinson A, Kearnes S, Keefe AD, Kimani SW, Kramer T, Kutera M, Kwak HA, Lento C, Li Y, Liu J, Loup J, Machado RAC, Mulhern CJ, Perveen S, Righetto GL, Riley P, Shrestha S, Sigel EA, Silva M, Sintchak MD, Slakman BL, Taylor RD, Thompson J, Torng W, Underkoffler C, von Rechenberg M, Walsh RT, Watson I, Wilson DJ, Wolf E, Yadav M, Yazdi AK, Zhang J, Zhang Y, Santhakumar V, Edwards AM, Barsyte-Lovejoy D, Schapira M, Brown PJ, Halabelian L, Arrowsmith CH. J Med Chem. 2025 Jan 23;68(2):1092-1112. doi: 10.1021/acs.jmedchem.4c02010. Epub 2024 Nov 4. PubMed 39495097.
Backbone
  Vector backbone: pBiT3.1-C
  Backbone manufacturer: Promega
  Vector type: Mammalian Expression
  Selectable markers: Neomycin (select with G418)
Growth in bacteria
  Bacterial resistance: Kanamycin, 50 μg/mL
  Growth temperature: 37°C
  Growth strain: DH5alpha
  Copy number: High Copy
Gene/Insert
  Gene/Insert name: PALB2:S835-S1186
  Species: H. sapiens (human)
  Insert size (bp): 1056
  Mutation: wild type
  Entrez Gene: PALB2 (a.k.a. BROVCA5, FANCN, PNCA3)
  Promoter: CMV
  Tag / fusion protein: GSSGGSSGVSGWRLFKKIS (C terminal on insert)
  Cloning method: Ligation Independent Cloning
  Sequencing primers: 5′ T7; 3′ TTGCTCAGCGGTGGCAGCAG
Resource information
  A portion of this plasmid was derived from a plasmid made by: Mammalian Gene Collection (BC044254)
Terms and licenses: Academic/Nonprofit Terms; Industry Terms: Not Available to Industry
Depositor comments: 5' Cloning Site: EcoR1 (not destroyed), 3' Cloning Site: Xho1 (not destroyed).
How to cite: pBiT3.1-C_PALB2:835-1186 was a gift from Cheryl Arrowsmith (Addgene plasmid # 211161 ; http://n2t.net/addgene:211161 ; RRID:Addgene_211161)
