>Addgene plasmid #211161 | pBiT3.1-C_PALB2:835-1186 | depositor partial sequence | sequence record 411800 | Insert sequence
ATGTCCGTCGAACAGACTGAAACAGCAGAGCTTCCTGCTTCTGATAGCATAAACCCAGGCAACCTACAAT
TGGTTTCAGAGTTAAAGAATCCTTCAGGTTCCTGTTCCGTAGATGTGAGTGCCATGTTTTGGGAAAGAGC
CGGTTGTAAAGAGCCATGTATCATAACTGCTTGCGAAGATGTAGTTTCTCTTTGGAAAGCTCTGGATGCT
TGGCAGTGGGAAAAACTTTATACCTGGCACTTCGCAGAGGTTCCAGTATTACAGATAGTTCCAGTGCCTG
ATGTGTATAATCTCGTGTGTGTAGCTTTGGGAAATTTGGAAATCAGAGAGATCAGGGCATTGTTTTGTTC
CTCTGATGATGAAAGTGAAAAGCAAGTACTACTGAAGTCTGGAAATATAAAAGCTGTGCTTGGCCTGACA
AAGAGGAGGCTAGTTAGTAGCAGTGGGACCCTTTCTGATCAACAAGTAGAAGTCATGACGTTTGCAGAAG
ATGGAGGAGGCAAAGAAAACCAATTTTTGATGCCCCCTGAGGAGACTATACTAACTTTTGCTGAGGTCCA
AGGGATGCAAGAAGCTCTGCTTGGTACTACTATTATGAACAACATTGTTATTTGGAATTTAAAAACTGGT
CAACTCCTGAAAAAGATGCACATTGATGATTCTTACCAAGCTTCAGTCTGTCACAAAGCCTATTCTGAAA
TGGGGCTTCTCTTTATTGTCCTGAGTCATCCCTGTGCCAAAGAGAGTGAGTCGTTGCGAAGCCCTGTGTT
TCAGCTCATTGTGATTAACCCTAAGACGACTCTCAGCGTGGGTGTGATGCTGTACTGTCTTCCTCCAGGG
CAGGCTGGCAGGTTCCTGGAAGGTGACGTGAAAGATCACTGTGCAGCAGCAATCTTGACTTCTGGAACAA
TTGCCATTTGGGACTTACTTCTCGGTCAGTGTACTGCCCTCCTCCCACCTGTCTCTGACCAACATTGGTC
TTTTGTGAAATGGTCGGGTACAGACTCTCATTTGCTGGCTGGACAAAAAGATGGAAATATATTTGTATAC
CACTATTCA
